Addgene plasmid #15715: pCMV-HA C/EBP gamma
Depositing lab: Joan Massague. Depositing organization: Memorial Sloan-Kettering Cancer Center. Publication: C/EBPbeta at the core of the TGFbeta cytostatic response and its evasion in metastatic breast cancer cells. Gomis RR, Alarcon C, Nadal C, Van Poznak C, Massague J. Cancer Cell. 2006 Sep . 10(3):203-14. 10.1016/j.ccr.2006.07.019 PubMed 16959612.
Backbone
  Vector backbone: pCMV5 modified to contain HA tags
  Backbone size w/o insert (bp): 4700
  Vector type: Mammalian Expression
Growth in bacteria
  Bacterial resistance: Ampicillin, 100 μg/mL
  Growth temperature: 37°C
  Growth strain: DH5alpha
  Copy number: High Copy
Gene/Insert
  Gene/Insert name: C/EBP gamma (alt name: C/EBPg)
  Species: H. sapiens (human)
  Insert size (bp): 450
  Entrez Gene: CEBPG (a.k.a. GPE1BP, IG/EBP-1)
  Tag / fusion protein: HA (N terminal on backbone)
  Cloning method: Restriction Enzyme; 5′ cloning site EcoRI (not destroyed); 3′ cloning site SalI (not destroyed)
  Sequencing primers: 5′ CMV-F
Terms and licenses: Academic/Nonprofit Terms; Industry Terms: Not Available to Industry
Depositor comments: The C/EBPγ insert was subcloned into the EcoRI/SalI sites of a modified pCMV5 plasmid containing two copies of the HA epitope.
How to cite: pCMV-HA C/EBP gamma was a gift from Joan Massague (Addgene plasmid # 15715 ; http://n2t.net/addgene:15715 ; RRID:Addgene_15715)
