[The description below was written by a language model from this plasmid's Addgene catalogue record.]
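Description:
pCMV-HA C/EBP gamma is a mammalian expression plasmid built on a pCMV5 backbone (about 4.7 kb without insert) that was modified to carry two copies of the HA epitope upstream of the cloning sites. It is maintained in E. coli as a high-copy plasmid under ampicillin selection. The record lists no mammalian selection marker, and no feature table is provided, so the origin of replication, polyadenylation signal and other backbone elements are not documented individually here.

The payload is the human CEBPG coding sequence (C/EBP gamma, also known as GPE1BP or IG/EBP-1), an insert of roughly 450 bp placed between the EcoRI and SalI sites, both of which remain intact and could be used to excise or replace the insert. As the vector name and the CMV forward sequencing primer indicate, expression is driven by the cytomegalovirus immediate-early promoter, which gives strong constitutive transcription in many transfected mammalian cell lines. Because the HA tags are supplied by the backbone at the N terminus, the protein is produced as an HA-C/EBP gamma fusion that can be detected or immunoprecipitated with anti-HA antibodies without needing a C/EBP gamma-specific reagent.

C/EBP gamma is a small bZIP member of the CCAAT/enhancer-binding protein family that heterodimerises with other C/EBP proteins. The plasmid was deposited in connection with a study of C/EBP beta in the TGF-beta cytostatic response and its loss in metastatic breast cancer cells. This points to use in overexpressing epitope-tagged C/EBP family members for expression, interaction or transcriptional assays, although the record does not specify the exact experiments performed with this construct.
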