>Addgene plasmid #15715 | pCMV-HA C/EBP gamma | addgene partial sequence | sequence record 22212 | CMV-F 5'-CGCAAATGGGCGGTAGGCGTG-3'
AGCTCGTTTAGTGAACCGTCAGAATTGCAGTGACCATGGATTATCCGTATGATGTTCCTGATTATGCATA
CCCCTACGACGTGCCAGACTACGCGGAATTCATGAGCAAGATATCGCAGCAAAACAGCACTCCAGGGGTG
AACGGAATTAGTGTTATCCATACCCAGGCACATGCCAGCGGCTTACAGCAGGTTCCTCAGCTGGTGCCTG
CTGGCCCTGGGGGAGGAGGCAAAGCTGTGGCTCCCAGCAAGCAGAGCAAAAAGAGTTCGCCCATGGATCG
AAACAGTGACGAGTATCGGCAACGCCGAGAGAGGAACAACATGGCTGTGAAAAAGAGCCGGTTGAAAAGC
AAGCAGAAAGCACAAGACACACTGCAGAGAGTCAATCAGCTCAAAGAAGAGAATGAACGGTTGGAAGCAA
AAATCAAATTGCTGACCAAGGAATTAAGTGTACTCAAAGATTTGTTTCTTGAGCATGCACACAACCTTGC
AGACAACGTACAGTCCATTAGCACTGAAAATACGACAGCAGATGGCGACAATGCAGGACAGTAGAAGCTT
GCATGCCTGCAGGTCGACTCTAGAGGATCCCGGGTGGCATCCCTGTGACCCCTCCCCAGTGCCTCTCCTG
GCCCTGGAAGTTGCCACTCCAGTGCCCACCAGCCTTGTCCTAATAAAATTAAGTTGCATCATTTTGTCTG
ACTAGGTGTCCTTCT
